Addgene plasmid #65689: pONL-N1_ITPKA
Purpose: Expresses ITPKA-ONL in mammalian cells
Depositing lab: Yasushi Okada. Depositing organization: RIKEN Quantitative Biology Center (QBiC). Publication: Expanded palette of Nano-lanterns for real-time multicolor luminescence imaging. Takai A, Nakano M, Saito K, Haruno R, Watanabe TM, Ohyanagi T, Jin T, Okada Y, Nagai T. Proc Natl Acad Sci U S A. 2015 Apr 7;112(14):4352-6. doi: 10.1073/pnas.1418468112. Epub 2015 Mar 23. PubMed 25831507.
Backbone
  Vector backbone: pONL-N1
  Backbone manufacturer: Addgene #64305
  Backbone size w/o insert (bp): 5600
  Total vector size (bp): 5700
  Vector type: Mammalian Expression, Luciferase
  Selectable markers: Neomycin (select with G418)
Growth in bacteria
  Bacterial resistance: Kanamycin, 50 μg/mL
  Growth temperature: 37°C
  Growth strain: DH5alpha
  Copy number: High Copy
Gene/Insert
  Gene/Insert name: inositol triphosphate 3-kinase A (alt name: ITPKA)
  Species: R. norvegicus (rat)
  Insert size (bp): 140
  Mutation: contains residues 9-52
  Promoter: CMV
  Tag / fusion protein: ONL (C terminal on backbone)
  Cloning method: Restriction Enzyme; 5′ cloning site HindIII (not destroyed); 3′ cloning site BamHI (not destroyed)
  Sequencing primers: 5′ CMV Forward; 3′ CATGCCCATTGACGGAGCCGTC
Resource information
  A portion of this plasmid was derived from a plasmid made by: hmKusabiraOrange2 (gifted from Dr Atsushi Miyawaki), ITPKA cDNA was gifted from Dr Michael John Schell
Terms and licenses: Academic/Nonprofit Terms; Industry Terms: Not Available to Industry
How to cite: pONL-N1_ITPKA was a gift from Yasushi Okada (Addgene plasmid # 65689 ; http://n2t.net/addgene:65689 ; RRID:Addgene_65689)
