[The description below was written by a language model from this plasmid's Addgene catalogue record and pLannotate feature annotations shown in this document.]
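Description:
pONL-N1_ITPKA is a mammalian expression plasmid of about 5.7 kb built on the pONL-N1 backbone, an N1-style vector in which an inserted coding sequence is fused upstream of the orange Nano-lantern (ONL) luminescent reporter. It is propagated in E. coli from a high-copy ColE1/pUC-type origin and also carries an f1 phage origin. A single NeoR/KanR (Tn5 aminoglycoside phosphotransferase) gene provides both selections. A bacterial bla-type promoter drives it for kanamycin resistance, and the SV40 enhancer/early promoter drives it in mammalian cells for G418 selection, with an HSV TK polyadenylation signal downstream. The short ble, large T antigen and bGH poly(A) fragments in the automated annotation look like backbone remnants rather than functional elements.

The expression cassette uses the CMV immediate-early enhancer and promoter and ends with an SV40 poly(A) signal. The insert, cloned between HindIII and BamHI, is a roughly 140 bp fragment of rat inositol trisphosphate 3-kinase A (ITPKA) encoding residues 9–52. The annotation tool matched it to the mouse orthologue, but the catalogue entry gives the species as rat. This fragment is followed in frame by mKO2 (monomeric Kusabira Orange 2) and then a codon-optimised Renilla luciferase sequence, which together make up the C-terminal ONL tag. In Nano-lantern designs the luciferase transfers energy to the adjacent fluorescent protein, giving bright, colour-shifted luminescence without excitation light.

The stated purpose is to express ITPKA-ONL in mammalian cells, and the associated work concerns multicolour real-time luminescence imaging. The record does not say which structure the ITPKA fragment targets, although this N-terminal region of ITPKA is generally known as an F-actin-binding domain.
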