Features (pLannotate 1.2.2; 16 found; start..end, strand, type, name):
     61..364     +  enhancer       CMV enhancer: human cytomegalovirus immediate early enhancer
    365..568     +  promoter       CMV promoter: human cytomegalovirus (CMV) immediate early promoter
    591..627     +  misc_feature   MCS (fragment): multiple cloning site
    631..762     +  CDS            Itpka (fragment): IP3KA_MOUSE - Experimental evidence at protein level: Swiss-Prot protein existence level 1. From Mus musculus (Mouse).
    784..1437    +  CDS            mKO2: mKO2 is a basic (constitutively fluorescent) orange fluorescent protein published in 2008, derived from Verrillofungia concinna. It has moderate acid sensitivity.
   1442..2369    +  CDS            hRluc (fragment): Renilla luciferase human codon-optimized
   2386..2469    +  CDS            large T antigen (fragment): large T antigen from SV40 (simian virus 40)
   2492..2613    +  polyA_signal   SV40 poly(A) signal: SV40 polyadenylation signal
   2647..3075    -  rep_origin     f1 ori (sequence partly withheld): f1 bacteriophage origin of replication; arrow indicates direction of (+) strand synthesis
   3102..3206    +  promoter       AmpR promoter: bla
   3208..3565    +  promoter       SV40 promoter: SV40 enhancer and early promoter
   3600..4394    +  CDS            NeoR/KanR: aminoglycoside phosphotransferase from Tn5; aph(3')-II (or nptII); confers resistance to neomycin, kanamycin, and G418 (Geneticin®)
   4415..4567    +  CDS            ble (fragment): BLE_KLEPN - Experimental evidence at protein level: Swiss-Prot protein existence level 1. Binding protein with a strong affinity to the bleomycin family of antibiotics. Binds to CL990; an antimitotic-antibiotic compound. From Klebsiella pneumoniae.
   4626..4673    +  polyA_signal   HSV TK poly(A) signal: herpes simplex virus thymidine kinase polyadenylation signal (Cole and Stacy, 1985)
   4764..4780    -  polyA_signal   bGH poly(A) signal (fragment): bovine growth hormone polyadenylation signal
   5002..5590    +  rep_origin     ori: high-copy-number ColE1/pMB1/pBR322/pUC origin of replication
>Addgene plasmid #65689 | pONL-N1_ITPKA | addgene full sequence | sequence record 116543 | Addgene assembled full plasmid sequence
TAGTTATTAATAGTAATCAATTACGGGGTCATTAGTTCATAGCCCATATATGGAGTTCCGCGTTACATAA
CTTACGGTAAATGGCCCGCCTGGCTGACCGCCCAACGACCCCCGCCCATTGACGTCAATAATGACGTATG
TTCCCATAGTAACGCCAATAGGGACTTTCCATTGACGTCAATGGGTGGAGTATTTACGGTAAACTGCCCA
CTTGGCAGTACATCAAGTGTATCATATGCCAAGTACGCCCCCTATTGACGTCAATGACGGTAAATGGCCC
GCCTGGCATTATGCCCAGTACATGACCTTATGGGACTTTCCTACTTGGCAGTACATCTACGTATTAGTCA
TCGCTATTACCATGGTGATGCGGTTTTGGCAGTACATCAATGGGCGTGGATAGCGGTTTGACTCACGGGG
ATTTCCAAGTCTCCACCCCATTGACGTCAATGGGAGTTTGTTTTGGCACCAAAATCAACGGGACTTTCCA
AAATGTCGTAACAACTCCGCCCCATTGACGCAAATGGGCGGTAGGCGTGTACGGTGGGAGGTCTATATAA
GCAGAGCTGGTTTAGTGAACCGTCAGATCCGCTAGCGCTACCGGACTCAGATCTCGAGCTCAAGCTTATG
GGCATGGCGCGACCACGGGGCGCGGGGCCCTGCAGCCCCGGGTTGGAGCGGGCTCCGCGCCGGAGCGTCG
GGGAGCTGCGCCTGCTCTTCGAAGCGCGCTGCGCCGCAGTCGCCGCCGCAGCGGCCGCAGGGTCGGATCC
ACCGGTCGCCACCATGGTGAGCGTGATCAAGCCCGAGATGAAGATGAGGTACTACATGGACGGCTCCGTC
AATGGGCATGAGTTCACAATCGAGGGTGAGGGCACAGGCAGACCTTACGAGGGACATCAGGAGATGACAC
TGCGCGTCACAATGGCCGAGGGCGGGCCAATGCCTTTCGCCTTCGACCTGGTGTCCCACGTGTTCTGTTA
CGGCCACAGAGTTTTTACTAAATATCCAGAAGAGATCCCAGACTATTTCAAGCAGGCCTTTCCTGAGGGC
CTGTCCTGGGAGAGGTCCCTGGAGTTCGAGGACGGCGGCTCCGCCTCCGTGAGCGCCCACATCAGCCTGA
GGGGCAACACCTTCTACCACAAGTCCAAGTTCACCGGCGTGAACTTCCCCGCCGACGGCCCCATCATGCA
GAACCAGAGCGTGGACTGGGAGCCCTCCACCGAGAAGATCACCGCCAGCGACGGCGTGCTGAAGGGCGAC
GTGACCATGTACCTGAAGCTGGAGGGCGGCGGCAACCACAAGTGCCAGATGAAGACCACCTACAAGGCCG
CCAAGGAGATCCTGGAGATGCCCGGCGACCACTACATCGGCCACAGGCTGGTGAGGAAGACCGAGGGCAA
CATCACCGAGCAGGTGGAGGACGCCGTGGCCCACTCCGGTACCAAGGTGTACGACCCCGAGCAACGCAAA
CGCATGATCACTGGGCCTCAGTGGTGGGCTCGCTGCAAGCAAATGAACGTGCTGGACTCCTTCATCAACT
ACTATGATTCCGAGAAGCACGCCGAGAACGCCGTGATTTTTCTGCATGGTAACGCTACCTCCAGCTACCT
GTGGAGGCACGTCGTGCCTCACATCGAGCCCGTGGCTAGATGCATCATCCCTGATCTGATCGGAATGGGT
AAGTCCGGCAAGAGCGGGAATGGCTCATATCGCCTCCTGGATCACTACAAGTACCTCACCGCTTGGTTCG
AGCTGCTGAACCTTCCAAAGAAAATCATCTTTGTGGGCCACGACTGGGGGAGCGCTCTGGCCTTTCACTA
CGCCTACGAGCACCAAGACAGGATCAAGGCCATCGTCCATATGGAGAGTGTCGTGGACGTGATCGAGTCC
TGGATGGGGTGGCCTGACATCGAGGAGGAGCTGGCCCTGATCAAGAGCGAAGAGGGCGAGAAAATGGTGC
TTGAGAATAACTTCTTCGTCGAGACCCTGTTGCCAAGCAAGATCATGCGGAAACTGGAGCCTGAGGAGTT
CGCTGCCTACCTGGAGCCATTCAAGGAGAAGGGCGAGGTTAGACGGCCTACCCTCTCCTGGCCTCGCGAG
ATCCCTCTCGTTAAGGGAGGCAAGCCCGACGTCGTCCAGATTGTCCGCAACTACAACGCCTACCTTCGGG
CCAGCGACGATCTGCCTAAGCTGTTCATCGAGTCCGACCCTGGGTTCTTTTCCAACGCTATTGTCGAGGG
AGCTAAGAAGTTCCCTAACACCGAGTTCGTGAAGGTGAAGGGCCTCCACTTCCTCCAGGAGGACGCTCCA
GATGAAATGGGTAAGTACATCAAGAGCTTCGTGGAGCGCGTGCTGAAGAACGAGCAGTAGGCGGCCGCGA
CTCTAGATCATAATCAGCCATACCACATTTGTAGAGGTTTTACTTGCTTTAAAAAACCTCCCACACCTCC
CCCTGAACCTGAAACATAAAATGAATGCAATTGTTGTTGTTAACTTGTTTATTGCAGCTTATAATGGTTA
CAAATAAAGCAATAGCATCACAAATTTCACAAATAAAGCATTTTTTTCACTGCATTCTAGTTGTGGTTTG
TCCAAACTCATCAATGTATCTTAAGGCGTAAATTGTAAGCGTTAATATTTTGTTAAAATTCGCGTTAAAT
TTTTGTTAAATCAGCTCATTTTTTAACCAATAGGCCGAAATCGGCAAAATCCCTTATAAATCAAAAGAAT
AGACCGAGATAGGGT
[37 nt withheld, positions 2746-2782]
AAAGAACGTGGACTCCAACGTCAAAGG
[49 nt withheld, positions 2810-2858]
T
[91 nt withheld, positions 2860-2950]
G
[124 nt withheld, positions 2952-3075]
CAGGTGGCACTTTTCGGGGAAATGTGCGCGGAACCCCTATTTGTTTATTTTTCTAAATACATTCAAATAT
GTATCCGCTCATGAGACAATAACCCTGATAAATGCTTCAATAATATTGAAAAAGGAAGAGTCCTGAGGCG
GAAAGAACCAGCTGTGGAATGTGTGTCAGTTAGGGTGTGGAAAGTCCCCAGGCTCCCCAGCAGGCAGAAG
TATGCAAAGCATGCATCTCAATTAGTCAGCAACCAGGTGTGGAAAGTCCCCAGGCTCCCCAGCAGGCAGA
AGTATGCAAAGCATGCATCTCAATTAGTCAGCAACCATAGTCCCGCCCCTAACTCCGCCCATCCCGCCCC
TAACTCCGCCCAGTTCCGCCCATTCTCCGCCCCATGGCTGACTAATTTTTTTTATTTATGCAGAGGCCGA
GGCCGCCTCGGCCTCTGAGCTATTCCAGAAGTAGTGAGGAGGCTTTTTTGGAGGCCTAGGCTTTTGCAAA
GATCGATCAAGAGACAGGATGAGGATCGTTTCGCATGATTGAACAAGATGGATTGCACGCAGGTTCTCCG
GCCGCTTGGGTGGAGAGGCTATTCGGCTATGACTGGGCACAACAGACAATCGGCTGCTCTGATGCCGCCG
TGTTCCGGCTGTCAGCGCAGGGGCGCCCGGTTCTTTTTGTCAAGACCGACCTGTCCGGTGCCCTGAATGA
ACTGCAAGACGAGGCAGCGCGGCTATCGTGGCTGGCCACGACGGGCGTTCCTTGCGCAGCTGTGCTCGAC
GTTGTCACTGAAGCGGGAAGGGACTGGCTGCTATTGGGCGAAGTGCCGGGGCAGGATCTCCTGTCATCTC
ACCTTGCTCCTGCCGAGAAAGTATCCATCATGGCTGATGCAATGCGGCGGCTGCATACGCTTGATCCGGC
TACCTGCCCATTCGACCACCAAGCGAAACATCGCATCGAGCGAGCACGTACTCGGATGGAAGCCGGTCTT
GTCGATCAGGATGATCTGGACGAAGAGCATCAGGGGCTCGCGCCAGCCGAACTGTTCGCCAGGCTCAAGG
CGAGCATGCCCGACGGCGAGGATCTCGTCGTGACCCATGGCGATGCCTGCTTGCCGAATATCATGGTGGA
AAATGGCCGCTTTTCTGGATTCATCGACTGTGGCCGGCTGGGTGTGGCGGACCGCTATCAGGACATAGCG
TTGGCTACCCGTGATATTGCTGAAGAGCTTGGCGGCGAATGGGCTGACCGCTTCCTCGTGCTTTACGGTA
TCGCCGCTCCCGATTCGCAGCGCATCGCCTTCTATCGCCTTCTTGACGAGTTCTTCTGAGCGGGACTCTG
GGGTTCGAAATGACCGACCAAGCGACGCCCAACCTGCCATCACGAGATTTCGATTCCACCGCCGCCTTCT
ATGAAAGGTTGGGCTTCGGAATCGTTTTCCGGGACGCCGGCTGGATGATCCTCCAGCGCGGGGATCTCAT
GCTGGAGTTCTTCGCCCACCCTAGGGGGAGGCTAACTGAAACACGGAAGGAGACAATACCGGAAGGAACC
CGCGCTATGACGGCAATAAAAAGACAGAATAAAACGCACGGTGTTGGGTCGTTTGTTCATAAACGCGGGG
TTCGGTCCCAGGGCTGGCACTCTGTCGATACCCCACCGAGACCCCATTGGGGCCAATACGCCCGCGTTTC
TTCCTTTTCCCCACCCCACCCCCCAAGTTCGGGTGAAGGCCCAGGGCTCGCAGCCAACGTCGGGGCGGCA
GGCCCTGCCATAGCCTCAGGTTACTCATATATACTTTAGATTGATTTAAAACTTCATTTTTAATTTAAAA
GGATCTAGGTGAAGATCCTTTTTGATAATCTCATGACCAAAATCCCTTAACGTGAGTTTTCGTTCCACTG
AGCGTCAGACCCCGTAGAAAAGATCAAAGGATCTTCTTGAGATCCTTTTTTTCTGCGCGTAATCTGCTGC
TTGCAAACAAAAAAACCACCGCTACCAGCGGTGGTTTGTTTGCCGGATCAAGAGCTACCAACTCTTTTTC
CGAAGGTAACTGGCTTCAGCAGAGCGCAGATACCAAATACTGTCCTTCTAGTGTAGCCGTAGTTAGGCCA
CCACTTCAAGAACTCTGTAGCACCGCCTACATACCTCGCTCTGCTAATCCTGTTACCAGTGGCTGCTGCC
AGTGGCGATAAGTCGTGTCTTACCGGGTTGGACTCAAGACGATAGTTACCGGATAAGGCGCAGCGGTCGG
GCTGAACGGGGGGTTCGTGCACACAGCCCAGCTTGGAGCGAACGACCTACACCGAACTGAGATACCTACA
GCGTGAGCTATGAGAAAGCGCCACGCTTCCCGAAGGGAGAAAGGCGGACAGGTATCCGGTAAGCGGCAGG
GTCGGAACAGGAGAGCGCACGAGGGAGCTTCCAGGGGGAAACGCCTGGTATCTTTATAGTCCTGTCGGGT
TTCGCCACCTCTGACTTGAGCGTCGATTTTTGTGATGCTCGTCAGGGGGGCGGAGCCTATGGAAAAACGC
CAGCAACGCGGCCTTTTTACGGTTCCTGGCCTTTTGCTGGCCTTTTGCTCACATGTTCTTTCCTGCGTTA
TCCCCTGATTCTGTGGATAACCGTATTACCGCCATGCAT
