>Addgene plasmid #65689 | pONL-N1_ITPKA | depositor partial sequence | sequence record 111660 | pONL-N1
TAGTTATTAATAGTAATCAATTACGGGGTCATTAGTTCATAGCCCATATATGGAGTTCCGCGTTACATAA
CTTACGGTAAATGGCCCGCCTGGCTGACCGCCCAACGACCCCCGCCCATTGACGTCAATAATGACGTATG
TTCCCATAGTAACGCCAATAGGGACTTTCCATTGACGTCAATGGGTGGAGTATTTACGGTAAACTGCCCA
CTTGGCAGTACATCAAGTGTATCATATGCCAAGTACGCCCCCTATTGACGTCAATGACGGTAAATGGCCC
GCCTGGCATTATGCCCAGTACATGACCTTATGGGACTTTCCTACTTGGCAGTACATCTACGTATTAGTCA
TCGCTATTACCATGGTGATGCGGTTTTGGCAGTACATCAATGGGCGTGGATAGCGGTTTGACTCACGGGG
ATTTCCAAGTCTCCACCCCATTGACGTCAATGGGAGTTTGTTTTGGCACCAAAATCAACGGGACTTTCCA
AAATGTCGTAACAACTCCGCCCCATTGACGCAAATGGGCGGTAGGCGTGTACGGTGGGAGGTCTATATAA
GCAGAGCTGGTTTAGTGAACCGTCAGATCCGCTAGCGCTACCGGACTCAGATCTCGAGCTCAAGCTTCGA
ATTCTGCAGTCGACGGTACCGCGGGCCCGGGATCCACCGGTCGCCACCATGGTGAGCGTGATCAAGCCCG
AGATGAAGATGAGGTACTACATGGACGGCTCCGTCAATGGGCATGAGTTCACAATCGAGGGTGAGGGCAC
AGGCAGACCTTACGAGGGACATCAGGAGATGACACTGCGCGTCACAATGGCCGAGGGCGGGCCAATGCCT
TTCGCCTTCGACCTGGTGTCCCACGTGTTCTGTTACGGCCACAGAGTTTTTACTAAATATCCAGAAGAGA
TCCCAGACTATTTCAAGCAGGCCTTTCCTGAGGGCCTGTCCTGGGAGAGGTCCCTGGAGTTCGAGGACGG
CGGCTCCGCCTCCGTGAGCGCCCACATCAGCCTGAGGGGCAACACCTTCTACCACAAGTCCAAGTTCACC
GGCGTGAACTTCCCCGCCGACGGCCCCATCATGCAGAACCAGAGCGTGGACTGGGAGCCCTCCACCGAGA
AGATCACCGCCAGCGACGGCGTGCTGAAGGGCGACGTGACCATGTACCTGAAGCTGGAGGGCGGCGGCAA
CCACAAGTGCCAGATGAAGACCACCTACAAGGCCGCCAAGGAGATCCTGGAGATGCCCGGCGACCACTAC
ATCGGCCACAGGCTGGTGAGGAAGACCGAGGGCAACATCACCGAGCAGGTGGAGGACGCCGTGGCCCACT
CCGGTACCAAGGTGTACGACCCCGAGCAACGCAAACGCATGATCACTGGGCCTCAGTGGTGGGCTCGCTG
CAAGCAAATGAACGTGCTGGACTCCTTCATCAACTACTATGATTCCGAGAAGCACGCCGAGAACGCCGTG
ATTTTTCTGCATGGTAACGCTACCTCCAGCTACCTGTGGAGGCACGTCGTGCCTCACATCGAGCCCGTGG
CTAGATGCATCATCCCTGATCTGATCGGAATGGGTAAGTCCGGCAAGAGCGGGAATGGCTCATATCGCCT
CCTGGATCACTACAAGTACCTCACCGCTTGGTTCGAGCTGCTGAACCTTCCAAAGAAAATCATCTTTGTG
GGCCACGACTGGGGGAGCGCTCTGGCCTTTCACTACGCCTACGAGCACCAAGACAGGATCAAGGCCATCG
TCCATATGGAGAGTGTCGTGGACGTGATCGAGTCCTGGATGGGGTGGCCTGACATCGAGGAGGAGCTGGC
CCTGATCAAGAGCGAAGAGGGCGAGAAAATGGTGCTTGAGAATAACTTCTTCGTCGAGACCCTGTTGCCA
AGCAAGATCATGCGGAAACTGGAGCCTGAGGAGTTCGCTGCCTACCTGGAGCCATTCAAGGAGAAGGGCG
AGGTTAGACGGCCTACCCTCTCCTGGCCTCGCGAGATCCCTCTCGTTAAGGGAGGCAAGCCCGACGTCGT
CCAGATTGTCCGCAACTACAACGCCTACCTTCGGGCCAGCGACGATCTGCCTAAGCTGTTCATCGAGTCC
GACCCTGGGTTCTTTTCCAACGCTATTGTCGAGGGAGCTAAGAAGTTCCCTAACACCGAGTTCGTGAAGG
TGAAGGGCCTCCACTTCCTCCAGGAGGACGCTCCAGATGAAATGGGTAAGTACATCAAGAGCTTCGTGGA
GCGCGTGCTGAAGAACGAGCAGTAGGCGGCCGCGACTCTAGATCATAATCAGCCATACCACATTTGTAGA
GGTTTTACTTGCTTTAAAAAACCTCCCACACCTCCCCCTGAACCTGAAACATAAAATGAATGCAATTGTT
GTTGTTAACTTGTTTATTGCAGCTTATAATGGTTACAAATAAAGCAATAGCATCACAAATTTCACAAATA
AAGCATTTTTTTCACTGCATTCTAGTTGTGGTTTGTCCAAACTCATCAATGTATCTTAAGGCGTAAATTG
TAAGCGTTAATATTTTGTTAAAATTCGCGTTAAATTTTTGTTAAATCAGCTCATTTTTTAACCAATAGGC
CGAAATCGGCAAAATCCCTTATAAATCAAAAGAATAGACCGAGATAGGGT
[37 nt withheld, positions 2641-2677]
AAAGAACGTGGACTCCAACGTCAAAGG
[49 nt withheld, positions 2705-2753]
T
[91 nt withheld, positions 2755-2845]
G
[124 nt withheld, positions 2847-2970]
CAGGTGGCACTTTTCGGGGAAATGTGCGCGGAACCCCTATTTGTTTATTTTTCTAAATACATTCAAATAT
GTATCCGCTCATGAGACAATAACCCTGATAAATGCTTCAATAATATTGAAAAAGGAAGAGTCCTGAGGCG
GAAAGAACCAGCTGTGGAATGTGTGTCAGTTAGGGTGTGGAAAGTCCCCAGGCTCCCCAGCAGGCAGAAG
TATGCAAAGCATGCATCTCAATTAGTCAGCAACCAGGTGTGGAAAGTCCCCAGGCTCCCCAGCAGGCAGA
AGTATGCAAAGCATGCATCTCAATTAGTCAGCAACCATAGTCCCGCCCCTAACTCCGCCCATCCCGCCCC
TAACTCCGCCCAGTTCCGCCCATTCTCCGCCCCATGGCTGACTAATTTTTTTTATTTATGCAGAGGCCGA
GGCCGCCTCGGCCTCTGAGCTATTCCAGAAGTAGTGAGGAGGCTTTTTTGGAGGCCTAGGCTTTTGCAAA
GATCGATCAAGAGACAGGATGAGGATCGTTTCGCATGATTGAACAAGATGGATTGCACGCAGGTTCTCCG
GCCGCTTGGGTGGAGAGGCTATTCGGCTATGACTGGGCACAACAGACAATCGGCTGCTCTGATGCCGCCG
TGTTCCGGCTGTCAGCGCAGGGGCGCCCGGTTCTTTTTGTCAAGACCGACCTGTCCGGTGCCCTGAATGA
ACTGCAAGACGAGGCAGCGCGGCTATCGTGGCTGGCCACGACGGGCGTTCCTTGCGCAGCTGTGCTCGAC
GTTGTCACTGAAGCGGGAAGGGACTGGCTGCTATTGGGCGAAGTGCCGGGGCAGGATCTCCTGTCATCTC
ACCTTGCTCCTGCCGAGAAAGTATCCATCATGGCTGATGCAATGCGGCGGCTGCATACGCTTGATCCGGC
TACCTGCCCATTCGACCACCAAGCGAAACATCGCATCGAGCGAGCACGTACTCGGATGGAAGCCGGTCTT
GTCGATCAGGATGATCTGGACGAAGAGCATCAGGGGCTCGCGCCAGCCGAACTGTTCGCCAGGCTCAAGG
CGAGCATGCCCGACGGCGAGGATCTCGTCGTGACCCATGGCGATGCCTGCTTGCCGAATATCATGGTGGA
AAATGGCCGCTTTTCTGGATTCATCGACTGTGGCCGGCTGGGTGTGGCGGACCGCTATCAGGACATAGCG
TTGGCTACCCGTGATATTGCTGAAGAGCTTGGCGGCGAATGGGCTGACCGCTTCCTCGTGCTTTACGGTA
TCGCCGCTCCCGATTCGCAGCGCATCGCCTTCTATCGCCTTCTTGACGAGTTCTTCTGAGCGGGACTCTG
GGGTTCGAAATGACCGACCAAGCGACGCCCAACCTGCCATCACGAGATTTCGATTCCACCGCCGCCTTCT
ATGAAAGGTTGGGCTTCGGAATCGTTTTCCGGGACGCCGGCTGGATGATCCTCCAGCGCGGGGATCTCAT
GCTGGAGTTCTTCGCCCACCCTAGGGGGAGGCTAACTGAAACACGGAAGGAGACAATACCGGAAGGAACC
CGCGCTATGACGGCAATAAAAAGACAGAATAAAACGCACGGTGTTGGGTCGTTTGTTCATAAACGCGGGG
TTCGGTCCCAGGGCTGGCACTCTGTCGATACCCCACCGAGACCCCATTGGGGCCAATACGCCCGCGTTTC
TTCCTTTTCCCCACCCCACCCCCCAAGTTCGGGTGAAGGCCCAGGGCTCGCAGCCAACGTCGGGGCGGCA
GGCCCTGCCATAGCCTCAGGTTACTCATATATACTTTAGATTGATTTAAAACTTCATTTTTAATTTAAAA
GGATCTAGGTGAAGATCCTTTTTGATAATCTCATGACCAAAATCCCTTAACGTGAGTTTTCGTTCCACTG
AGCGTCAGACCCCGTAGAAAAGATCAAAGGATCTTCTTGAGATCCTTTTTTTCTGCGCGTAATCTGCTGC
TTGCAAACAAAAAAACCACCGCTACCAGCGGTGGTTTGTTTGCCGGATCAAGAGCTACCAACTCTTTTTC
CGAAGGTAACTGGCTTCAGCAGAGCGCAGATACCAAATACTGTCCTTCTAGTGTAGCCGTAGTTAGGCCA
CCACTTCAAGAACTCTGTAGCACCGCCTACATACCTCGCTCTGCTAATCCTGTTACCAGTGGCTGCTGCC
AGTGGCGATAAGTCGTGTCTTACCGGGTTGGACTCAAGACGATAGTTACCGGATAAGGCGCAGCGGTCGG
GCTGAACGGGGGGTTCGTGCACACAGCCCAGCTTGGAGCGAACGACCTACACCGAACTGAGATACCTACA
GCGTGAGCTATGAGAAAGCGCCACGCTTCCCGAAGGGAGAAAGGCGGACAGGTATCCGGTAAGCGGCAGG
GTCGGAACAGGAGAGCGCACGAGGGAGCTTCCAGGGGGAAACGCCTGGTATCTTTATAGTCCTGTCGGGT
TTCGCCACCTCTGACTTGAGCGTCGATTTTTGTGATGCTCGTCAGGGGGGCGGAGCCTATGGAAAAACGC
CAGCAACGCGGCCTTTTTACGGTTCCTGGCCTTTTGCTGGCCTTTTGCTCACATGTTCTTTCCTGCGTTA
TCCCCTGATTCTGTGGATAACCGTATTACCGCCATGCAT
