>Addgene plasmid #65689 | pONL-N1_ITPKA | addgene partial sequence | sequence record 116541 | SV40pA-R 5'-GAAATTTGTGATGCTATTGC-3'
TTATAAGCTGCAATAAACAAGTTAACAACAACAATTGCATTCATTTTATGTTTCAGGTTCAGGGGGAGGT
GTGGGAGGTTTTTTAAAGCAAGTAAAACCTCTACAAATGTGGTATGGCTGATTATGATCTAGAGTCGCGG
CCGCCTACTGCTCGTTCTTCAGCACGCGCTCCACGAAGCTCTTGATGTACTTACCCATTTCATCTGGAGC
GTCCTCCTGGAGGAAGTGGAGGCCCTTCACCTTCACGAACTCGGTGTTAGGGAACTTCTTAGCTCCCTCG
ACAATAGCGTTGGAAAAGAACCCAGGGTCGGACTCGATGAACAGCTTAGGCAGATCGTCGCTGGCCCGAA
GGTAGGCGTTGTAGTTGCGGACAATCTGGACGACGTCGGGCTTGCCTCCCTTAACGAGAGGGATCTCGCG
AGGCCAGGAGAGGGTAGGCCGTCTAACCTCGCCCTTCTCCTTGAATGGCTCCAGGTAGGCAGCGAACTCC
TCAGGCTCCAGTTTCCGCATGATCTTGCTTGGCAACAGGGTCTCGACGAAGAAGTTATTCTCAAGCACCA
TTTTCTCGCCCTCTTCGCTCTTGATCAGGGCCAGCTCCTCCTCGATGTCAGGCCACCCCATCCAGGACTC
GATCACGTCCACGACACTCTCCATATGGACGATGGCCTTGATCCTGTCTTGGTGCTCGTAGGCGTAGTGA
AAGGCCAGAGCGCTCCCCCAGTCGTGGCCCACAAAGATGATTTTCTTTGGAAGGTTCAGCAGCTCGAACC
AAGCGGTGAGGTACTTGTAGTGATCCAGGAGGCGATATGAGCCATTCCCGCTCTTGCCGGACTTACCCAT
TCCGATCAGATCAGGGATGATGCATCTAGCCACGGGCTCGATGTGAGGCACGACGTGCCTCCACAGGTAG
CTGGAGGTAGCGTTACCATGCAGAAAAATCACGGCGTTCTCGGCGTGCTTCTCGGAATCATAGTAGTTGA
TGAAGGAGTCCAGCACGTTCATTTGCTTGCAGCGAGCCCACCACTGAGGCCCAGTGATCATGCGTTTGCG
TTGCTCGGG
