>Addgene plasmid #65689 | pONL-N1_ITPKA | addgene partial sequence | sequence record 116542 | CMV-F 5'-CGCAAATGGGCGGTAGGCGTG-3'
CTATATAAGCAGAGCTGGTTTAGTGAACCGTCAGATCCGCTAGCGCTACCGGACTCAGATCTCGAGCTCA
AGCTTATGGGCATGGCGCGACCACGGGGCGCGGGGCCCTGCAGCCCCGGGTTGGAGCGGGCTCCGCGCCG
GAGCGTCGGGGAGCTGCGCCTGCTCTTCGAAGCGCGCTGCGCCGCAGTCGCCGCCGCAGCGGCCGCAGGG
TCGGATCCACCGGTCGCCACCATGGTGAGCGTGATCAAGCCCGAGATGAAGATGAGGTACTACATGGACG
GCTCCGTCAATGGGCATGAGTTCACAATCGAGGGTGAGGGCACAGGCAGACCTTACGAGGGACATCAGGA
GATGACACTGCGCGTCACAATGGCCGAGGGCGGGCCAATGCCTTTCGCCTTCGACCTGGTGTCCCACGTG
TTCTGTTACGGCCACAGAGTTTTTACTAAATATCCAGAAGAGATCCCAGACTATTTCAAGCAGGCCTTTC
CTGAGGGCCTGTCCTGGGAGAGGTCCCTGGAGTTCGAGGACGGCGGCTCCGCCTCCGTGAGCGCCCACAT
CAGCCTGAGGGGCAACACCTTCTACCACAAGTCCAAGTTCACCGGCGTGAACTTCCCCGCCGACGGCCCC
ATCATGCAGAACCAGAGCGTGGACTGGGAGCCCTCCACCGAGAAGATCACCGCCAGCGACGGCGTGCTGA
AGGGCGACGTGACCATGTACCTGAAGCTGGAGGGCGGCGGCAACCACAAGTGCCAGATGAAGACCACCTA
CAAGGCCGCCAAGGAGATCCTGGAGATGCCCGGCGACCACTACATCGGCCACAGGCTGGTGAGGAAGACC
GAGGGCAACATCACCGAGCAGGTGGAGGACGCCGTGGCCCACTCCGGTACCAAGGTGTACGACCCCGAGC
AACGCAAACGCATGATCACTGGGCCTCAGTGGTGGGCTCGCTGCAAGCAAATGAACGTGCTGGACTCCTT
CATCA
